Addgene plasmid #83367: pSF-TAP.LIC.HXGPRT
Purpose: Plasmid contains LIC cassette upstream of an in-frame copy of SF-TAP and HXGPRT selectable marker cassette for endogenous tagging on the gene locus
Depositing lab: Vernon Carruthers. Depositing organization: University of Michigan. Publication: Tagging of endogenous genes in a Toxoplasma gondii strain lacking Ku80. Huynh MH, Carruthers VB. Eukaryot Cell. 2009 Apr;8(4):530-9. doi: 10.1128/EC.00358-08. Epub 2009 Feb 13. PubMed 19218426.
Backbone
  Vector backbone: pKS
  Vector type: Toxoplasma gondii
Growth in bacteria
  Bacterial resistance: Ampicillin, 100 μg/mL
  Growth temperature: 37°C
  Growth strain: DH5alpha
  Copy number: High Copy
Gene/Insert
  Gene/Insert name: Strep-FLAG
  Insert size (bp): 126
  Tag / fusion protein: SF-TAP
Terms and licenses: Academic/Nonprofit Terms; Industry Terms: Not Available to Industry
How to cite: pSF-TAP.LIC.HXGPRT was a gift from Vernon Carruthers (Addgene plasmid # 83367 ; http://n2t.net/addgene:83367 ; RRID:Addgene_83367)
