[The description below was written by a language model from this plasmid's Addgene catalogue record and pLannotate feature annotations shown in this document.]
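Description:
pSF-TAP.LIC.HXGPRT is a Toxoplasma gondii endogenous-tagging vector built on the pKS (pBluescript-type) backbone. In E. coli it is maintained as a high-copy plasmid through the ColE1/pUC origin and selected with ampicillin via the β-lactamase gene. The backbone also retains the f1 phage origin, flanking T3 and T7 promoters, lac promoter/operator elements, a lacZα fragment and remnants of the pBluescript multiple cloning site.

The functional payload has two parts. First, a ligation-independent cloning (LIC) cassette sits immediately upstream of an in-frame Strep-FLAG tandem affinity purification (SF-TAP) tag, recorded as a 126 bp insert. The annotation software detects only a short FLAG-type epitope match downstream of the T3 promoter and does not separately annotate the Strep portion or the LIC site. Second, the plasmid carries a selectable marker cassette encoding the T. gondii hypoxanthine-xanthine-guanine phosphoribosyltransferase (HXGPRT), a purine salvage enzyme commonly used for selection in parasites lacking the endogenous gene. The promoter and untranslated regions driving this marker are not annotated in the feature table, nor is any 3' regulatory sequence following the tag.

In use, a genomic fragment from the 3' end of a gene of interest, lacking its stop codon, is inserted by LIC so that it reads into the SF-TAP tag. Homologous integration at the native locus then yields a C-terminally tagged protein expressed under its own promoter, and HXGPRT allows recovery of integrants. The associated publication describes this approach in a strain lacking Ku80, where reduced non-homologous end joining favours targeted integration. The dual tag supports detection and two-step affinity purification of the protein and its partners.
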