Features (pLannotate 1.2.2; 16 found; start..end, strand, type, name):
    470..1159    +  CDS            HPRT (sequence withheld): HGXR_TOXGO - Experimental evidence at protein level: Swiss-Prot protein existence level 1. Catalyzes the transfer of a ribosyl phosphate group from 5- phosphoribose 1-diphosphate to the N(9) of hypoxanthine, guanine or xanthine, leading to IMP, GMP and XMP, respectively. Plays a central role in the generation of purine nucleotides through the purine salvage pathway. From Toxoplasma gondii.
   1929..1973    -  misc_feature   MCS (fragment): pBluescript multiple cloning site
   1982..2000    -  promoter       T7 promoter: promoter for bacteriophage T7 RNA polymerase
   2003..2160    +  CDS            lacZα (fragment): LacZα fragment of β-galactosidase; lacZ fragment
   2165..2620    +  rep_origin     f1 ori (sequence partly withheld): f1 bacteriophage origin of replication; arrow indicates direction of (+) strand synthesis
   2646..2750    +  promoter       AmpR promoter: bla
   2751..3611    +  CDS            AmpR: β-lactamase; bla; confers resistance to ampicillin, carbenicillin, and related antibiotics
   3782..4370    +  rep_origin     ori: high-copy-number ColE1/pMB1/pBR322/pUC origin of replication
   4553..4645    +  CDS            lacI (fragment): lac repressor; lacI; The lac repressor binds to the lac operator to inhibit transcription in E. coli. This inhibition can be relieved by adding lactose or isopropyl-β-D-thiogalactopyranoside (IPTG).
   4658..4679    +  protein_bind   CAP binding site: CAP binding activates transcription in the presence of cAMP. E. coli catabolite activator protein
   4694..4724    +  promoter       lac promoter: promoter for the E. coli lac operon
   4732..4748    +  protein_bind   lac operator: The lac repressor binds to the lac operator to inhibit transcription in E. coli. This inhibition can be relieved by adding lactose or isopropyl-β-D-thiogalactopyranoside (IPTG). lac repressor encoded by lacI
   4793..4811    +  promoter       T3 promoter: promoter for bacteriophage T3 RNA polymerase
   4977..5001    +  CDS            5xFLAG (fragment): five tandem FLAG® epitope tags
   5764..5782    -  misc_feature   MCS (fragment): pBluescript multiple cloning site
   5789..9       -  misc_feature   MCS (fragment) (across the origin): pBluescript multiple cloning site
>Addgene plasmid #83367 | pSF-TAP.LIC.HXGPRT | depositor full sequence | sequence record 165799 | pSF-TAP.LIC.HXGPRT sequence 5804 bps
AAGCTTGATCAGCACGAAACCTTGCATTCAAACCCGCCCGCGGAAGATCCGATCTTGCTGCTGTTCGCAG
TCCCAGTAGCGTCCTGTCGGCCGCGCCGTCTCTGTTGGTGGGCAGCCGCTACACCTGTTATCTGACTGCC
GTGCGCGAAAATGACGCCATTTTTGGGAAAATCGGGGAACTTCATTCTTTAAAAGTATGCGGAGGTTTCC
TTTTTCTTCTGTTCGTTTCTTTTTCTCGGGTTTGATAACCGTGTTCGATGTAAGCACTTTCCGTCTCTCC
TCCGTGCTTTGTTCGACATCGAGACCAGGTGTGCAGATCCTTCGCTTGTCGATCCGGAGACGCGTGTCTC
GTAGAACCTTTTCATTTTACCACACGGCAGTGCGGAGCACTGCTCTGAGTGCAGCAGGGACGGGTGAAGT
TTCGCTTTAGTAGTGCGTTTCTGCTCTACGGGGCGTTGTCAGATCCAAA
[690 nt withheld, positions 470-1159]
TAAACCCTGCATAGCCCACAGAAGCTGCCCGTCTCTCGTTTTCCTCTCTTTTCGGAGGGATCAGGGAGAG
TGCCTCGGGTCGGAGAGAGCTGACGAGGGGGTGCCAGAGACCCCTGTGTCCTTTATCGAAGAAAAGGGAT
GACTCTTCATGTGGCATTTCACACAGTCTCACCTCGCCTTGTTTTCTTTTTGTCAATCAGAACGAAAGCG
AGTTGCGGGTGACGCAGATGTGCGTGTATCCACTCGTGAATGCGTTATCGTTCTGTATGCCGCTAGAGTG
CTGGACTGTTGCTGTCTGCCCACGACAGCAGACAACTTTCCTTCTATGCACTTGCAGGATGGTGCAGCGC
AAACGACGGAGAGAAAGGAGCACCCTCTCAGTTTCCCTACGATGTGCTGTCAGTTTCGACTCTTCACCGC
GAACGATTGGCGATACGTCTCTGTTGACTTGTTAGGCTCCGACCACGAAGCTCCCTTAACTAGATAAGCC
GCGACACCTAAGTGTACACCATTTGCAGATCGATAATCTGCGACCGCTGAATCCGTCCAGATCAGTAAAA
CCGCACCACCTAAGTGTAAACCTTGTTTAGGTCGATAAAATGCTACCAACCCCCACCCACAATCGAGCCT
TGAGCGTTTCTGCGCACGCGTTGGCCTACGTGACTTGCTGATGCCTGCCTCTGGCCATTCATGCCAGTCA
GTGCGCATAAAAATGTGGACACAGTCGGTTGACAAGTGTTCTGGCAGGCTACAGTGACACCGCGGTGGAG
GGGGATCCACTAGTTCTAGAGCGGCCGCCACCGCGGTGGAGCTCCAATTCGCCCTATAGTGAGTCGTATT
ACAATTCACTGGCCGTCGTTTTACAACGTCGTGACTGGGAAAACCCTGGCGTTACCCAACTTAATCGCCT
TGCAGCACATCCCCCCTTCGCCAGCTGGCGTAATAGCGAAGAGGCCCGCACCGATCGCCCTTCCCAACAG
TTGCGTAGCCTGAATGGCGAATGGG
[124 nt withheld, positions 2165-2288]
C
[91 nt withheld, positions 2290-2380]
A
[49 nt withheld, positions 2382-2430]
CCTTTGACGTTGGAGTCCACGTTCTTT
[37 nt withheld, positions 2458-2494]
ACCCTATCTCGGTCTATTCTTTTGATTTATAAGGGATTTTGCCGATTTCGGCCTATTGGTTAAAAAATGA
GCTGATTTAACAAAAATTTAACGCGAATTTTAACAAAATATTAACGTTTACAATTTAGGTGGCACTTTTC
GGGGAAATGTGCGCGGAACCCCTATTTGTTTATTTTTCTAAATACATTCAAATATGTATCCGCTCATGAG
ACAATAACCCTGATAAATGCTTCAATAATATTGAAAAAGGAAGAGTATGAGTATTCAACATTTCCGTGTC
GCCCTTATTCCCTTTTTTGCGGCATTTTGCCTTCCTGTTTTTGCTCACCCAGAAACGCTGGTGAAAGTAA
AAGATGCTGAAGATCAGTTGGGTGCACGAGTGGGTTACATCGAACTGGATCTCAACAGCGGTAAGATCCT
TGAGAGTTTTCGCCCCGAAGAACGTTTTCCAATGATGAGCACTTTTAAAGTTCTGCTATGTGGCGCGGTA
TTATCCCGTATTGACGCCGGGCAAGAGCAACTCGGTCGCCGCATACACTATTCTCAGAATGACTTGGTTG
AGTACTCACCAGTCACAGAAAAGCATCTTACGGATGGCATGACAGTAAGAGAATTATGCAGTGCTGCCAT
AAGCATGAGTGATAACACTGCGGCCAACTTACTTCTGACAACGATCGGAGGACCGAAGGAGCTAACCGCT
TTTTTTCACAACATGGGGGATCATGTAACTCGCCTTGATCGTTGGGAACCGGAGCTGAATGAAGCCATAC
CAAACGACGAGCGTGACACCACGATGCCTGTAGCAATGGCAACAACGTTGCGCAAACTATTAACTGGCGA
ACTACTTACTCTAGCTTCCCGGCAACAATTAATAGACTGGATGGAGGCGGATAAAGTTGCAGGACCACTT
CTGCGCTCGGCCCTTCCGGCTGGCTGGTTTATTGCTGATAAATCTGGAGCCGGTGAGCGTGGGTCTCGCG
GTATCATTGCAGCACTGGGGCCAGATGGTAAGCCCTCCCGTATCGTAGTTATCTACACGACGGGCAGTCA
GGCAACTATGGATGAACGAAATAGACAGATCGCTGAGATAGGTGCCTCACTGATTAAGCATTGGTAACTG
TCAGACCAAGTTTACTCATATATACTTTAGATTGATTTAAAACTTCATTTTTAATTTAAAAGGATCTAGG
TGAAGATCCTTTTTGATAATCTCATGACCAAAATCCCTTAACGTGAGTTTTCGTTCCACTGAGCGTCAGA
CCCCGTAGAAAAGATCAAAGGATCTTCTTGAGATCCTTTTTTTCTGCGCGTAATCTGCTGCTTGCAAACA
AAAAAACCACCGCTACCAGCGGTGGTTTGTTTGCCGGATCAAGAGCTACCAACTCTTTTTCCGAAGGTAA
CTGGCTTCAGCAGAGCGCAGATACCAAATACTGTCCTTCTAGTGTAGCCGTAGTTAGGCCACCACTTCAA
GAACTCTGTAGCACCGCCTACATACCTCGCTCTGCTAATCCTGTTACCAGTGGCTGCTGCCAGTGGCGAT
AAGTCGTGTCTTACCGGGTTGGACTCAAGACGATAGTTACCGGATAAGGCGCAGCGGTCGGGCTGAACGG
GGGGTTCGTGCACACAGCCCAGCTTGGAGCGAACGACCTACACCGAACTGAGATACCTACAGCGTGAGCA
TTGAGAAAGCGCCACGCTTCCCGAAGGGAGAAAGGCGGACAGGTATCCGGTAAGCGGCAGGGTCGGAACA
GGAGAGCGCACGAGGGAGCTTCCAGGGGGGAACGCCTGGTATCTTTATAGTCCTGTCGGGTTTCGCCACC
TCTGACTTGAGCGTCGATTTTTGTGATGCTCGTCAGGGGGGCCGAGCCTATGGAAAAACGCCAGCAACGC
GGCCTTTTTACGGTTCCTGGCCTTTTGCTGGCCTTTTGCTCACATGTTCTTTCCTGCGTTATCCCCTGAT
TCTGTGGATAACCGTATTACCGCCTTTGAGTGAGCTGATACCGCTCGCCGCAGCCGAACGACCGAGCGCA
GCGAGTCAGTGAGCGAGGAAGCGGAAGAGCGCCCAATACGCAAACCGCCTCTCCCCGCGCGTTGGCCGAT
TCATTAATGCAGCTGGCACGACAGGTTTCCCGACTGGAAAGCGGGCAGTGAGCGCAACGCAATTAATGTG
AGTTACCTCACTCATTAGGCACCCCAGGCTTTACACTTTATGCTTCCGGCTCCTATGTTGTGTGGAATTG
TGAGCGGATAACAATTTCACACAGGAAACAGCTATGACCATGATTACGCCAAGCTCGGAATTAACCCTCA
CTAAAGGGAACAAAAGCTGGTACCCTGTACTTCCAATCCAATTTAATTAAAATTGGAAGTGGAGGACGGG
AATTCTGGTCTCATCCTCAGTTTGAAAAAGGTGGTGGTTCTGGTGGTGGTTCCGGTGGTGGTTCTTGGTC
TCATCCGCAATTCGAAAAGGGCGCCTCTGGTGAGGATTACAAAGACGACGACGATAAATAAGGCGCGCCA
GAAGCTGCCCGTCTCTCGTTTTCCTCTCTTTTCGGAGGGATCAGGGAGAGTGCCTCGGGTCGGAGAGAGC
TGACGAGGGGGTGCCAGAGACCCCTGTGTCCTTTATCGAAGAAAAGGGATGACTCTTCATGTGGCATTTC
ACACAGTCTCACCTCGCCTTGTTTTCTTTTTGTCAATCAGAACGAAAGCGAGTTGCGGGTGACGCAGATG
TGCGTGTATCCACTCGTGAATGCGTTATCGTTCTGTATGCCGCTAGAGTGCTGGACTGTTGCTGTCTGCC
CACGACAGCAGACAACTTTCCTTCTATGCACTTGCAGGATGGTGCAGCGCAAACGACGGAGAGAAAGGAG
CACCCTCTCAGTTTCCCTACGATGTGCTGTCAGTTTCGACTCTTCACCGCGAACGATTGGCGATACGTCT
CTGTTGACTTGTTAGGCTCCGACCACGAAGCTCCCTTAACTAGATAAGCCGCGACACCTAAGTGTACACC
ATTTGCAGATCGATAATCTGCGACCGCTGAATCCGTCCAGATCAGTAAAACCGCACCACCTAAGTGTAAA
CCTTGTTTAGGTCGATAAAATGCTACCAACCCCCACCCACAATCGAGCCTTGAGCGTTTCTGCGCACGCG
TTGGCCTACGTGACTTGCTGATGCCTGCCTCTGGCCATTCATGCCAGTCAGTGCGCATAAAAATGTGGAC
ACAGTCGGTTGACAAGTGTTCTGGCAGGCTACAGTGACACCGCGGTGGAGGGGGATCCACTAGTTCTACT
CGAGGGTCGACGGTATCGAT
