>Addgene plasmid #83367 | pSF-TAP.LIC.HXGPRT | addgene partial sequence | sequence record 160544 | M13-Rev 5'-CAGGAAACAGCTATGACC-3'
CCCTCACTAAAGGGAACAAAAGCTGGTACCCTGTACTTCCAATCCAATTTAATTAAAATTGGAAGTGGAG
GACGGGAATTCTGGTCTCATCCTCAGTTTGAAAAAGGTGGTGGTTCTGGTGGTGGTTCCGGTGGTGGTTC
TTGGTCTCATCCGCAATTCGAAAAGGGCGCCTCTGGTGAGGATTACAAAGACGACGACGATAAATAAGGC
GCGCCAGAAGCTGCCCGTCTCTCGTTTTCCTCTCTTTTCGGAGGGATCAGGGAGAGTGCCTCGGGTCGGA
GAGAGCTGACGAGGGGGTGCCAGAGACCCCTGTGTCCTTTATCGAAGAAAAGGGATGACTCTTCATGTGG
CATTTCACACAGTCTCACCTCGCCTTGTTTTCTTTTTGTCAATCAGAACGAAAGCGAGTTGCGGGTGACG
CAGATGTGCGTGTATCCACTCGTGAATGCGTTATCGTTCTGTATGCCGCTAGAGTGCTGGACTGTTGCTG
TCTGCCCACGACAGCAGACAACTTTCCTTCTATGCACTTGCAGGATGGTGCAGCGCAAACGACGGAGAGA
AAGGAGCACCCTCTCAGTTTCCCTACGATGTGCTGTCAGTTTCGACTCTTCACCGCGAACGATTGGCGAT
ACGTCTCTGTTGACTTGTTAGGCTCCGACCACGAAGCTCCCTTAACTAGATAAGCCGCGACACCTAAGTG
TACACCATTTGCAGATCGATAATCTGCGACCGCTGAATCCGTCCAGATCAGTAAAACCGCACCACCTAAG
TGTAAACCTTGTTTAGGTCGATAAAATGCTACCAACCCCCACCCACAATCGAGCCTTGAGCGTTTCTGCG
CACGCGTTGGCCTACGTGACTTGCTGATGCCTGCCTCTGGCCATTCATGCCAGTCAGTGCGCATAAAAAT
GTGGACACAGTCGGTTGA
