>Addgene plasmid #83367 | pSF-TAP.LIC.HXGPRT | addgene partial sequence | sequence record 161305 | T7 5'-TAATACGACTCACTATAGGG-3'
CGGCCGCTCTAGAACTAGTGGATCCCCCTCCACCGCGGTGTCACTGTAGCCTGCCAGAACACTTGTCAAC
CGACTGTGTCCACATTTTTATGCGCACTGACTGGCATGAATGGCCAGAGGCAGGCATCAGCAAGTCACGT
AGGCCAACGCGTGCGCAGAAACGCTCAAGGCTCGATTGTGGGTGGGGGTTGGTAGCATTTTATCGACCTA
AACAAGGTTTACACTTAGGTGGTGCGGTTTTACTGATCTGGACGGATTCAGCGGTCGCAGATTATCGATC
TGCAAATGGTGTACACTTAGGTGTCGCGGCTTATCTAGTTAAGGGAGCTTCGTGGTCGGAGCCTAACAAG
TCAACAGAGACGTATCGCCAATCGTTCGCGGTGAAGAGTCGAAACTGACAGCACATCGTAGGGAAACTGA
GAGGGTGCTCCTTTCTCTCCGTCGTTTGCGCTGCACCATCCTGCAAGTGCATAGAAGGAAAGTTGTCTGC
TGTCGTGGGCAGACAGCAACAGTCCAGCACTCTAGCGGCATACAGAACGATAACGCATTCACGAGTGGAT
ACACGCACATCTGCGTCACCCGCAACTCGCTTTCGTTCTGATTGACAAAAAGAAAACAAGGCGAGGTGAG
ACTGTGTGAAATGCCACATGAAGAGTCATCCCTTTTCTTCGATAAAGGACACAGGGGTCTCTGGCACCCC
CTCGTCAGCTCTCTCCGACCCGAGGCACTCTCCCTGATCCCTCCGAAAAGAGAGGAAAACGAGAGACGGG
CAGCTTCTGTGGGCTATGCAGG
